>Addgene plasmid #112364 | pOTX1-donor | depositor full sequence | sequence record 211755 | Full Sequence
GACCTGCAGGCATGCAAGCTTGGCGTAATCATGGTCATAGCTGTTTCCTGTGTGAAATTGTTATCCGCTC
ACAATTCCACACAACATACGAGCCGGAAGCATAAAGTGTAAAGCCTGGGGTGCCTAATGAGTGAGCTAAC
TCACATTAATTGCGTTGCGCTCACTGCCCGCTTTCCAGTCGGGAAACCTGTCGTGCCAGCTGCATTAATG
AATCGGCCAACGCGCGGGGAGAGGCGGTTTGCGTATTGGGCGCTCTTCCGCTTCCTCGCTCACTGACTCG
CTGCGCTCGGTCGTTCGGCTGCGGCGAGCGGTATCAGCTCACTCAAAGGCGGTAATACGGTTATCCACAG
AATCAGGGGATAACGCAGGAAAGAACATGTGAGCAAAAGGCCAGCAAAAGGCCAGGAACCGTAAAAAGGC
CGCGTTGCTGGCGTTTTTCCATAGGCTCCGCCCCCCTGACGAGCATCACAAAAATCGACGCTCAAGTCAG
AGGTGGCGAAACCCGACAGGACTATAAAGATACCAGGCGTTTCCCCCTGGAAGCTCCCTCGTGCGCTCTC
CTGTTCCGACCCTGCCGCTTACCGGATACCTGTCCGCCTTTCTCCCTTCGGGAAGCGTGGCGCTTTCTCA
TAGCTCACGCTGTAGGTATCTCAGTTCGGTGTAGGTCGTTCGCTCCAAGCTGGGCTGTGTGCACGAACCC
CCCGTTCAGCCCGACCGCTGCGCCTTATCCGGTAACTATCGTCTTGAGTCCAACCCGGTAAGACACGACT
TATCGCCACTGGCAGCAGCCACTGGTAACAGGATTAGCAGAGCGAGGTATGTAGGCGGTGCTACAGAGTT
CTTGAAGTGGTGGCCTAACTACGGCTACACTAGAAGGACAGTATTTGGTATCTGCGCTCTGCTGAAGCCA
GTTACCTTCGGAAAAAGAGTTGGTAGCTCTTGATCCGGCAAACAAACCACCGCTGGTAGCGGTGGTTTTT
TTGTTTGCAAGCAGCAGATTACGCGCAGAAAAAAAGGATCTCAAGAAGATCCTTTGATCTTTTCTACGGG
GTCTGACGCTCAGTGGAACGAAAACTCACGTTAAGGGATTTTGGTCATGAGATTATCAAAAAGGATCTTC
ACCTAGATCCTTTTAAATTAAAAATGAAGTTTTAAATCAATCTAAAGTATATATGAGTAAACTTGGTCTG
ACAGTTACCAATGCTTAATCAGTGAGGCACCTATCTCAGCGATCTGTCTATTTCGTTCATCCATAGTTGC
CTGACTCCCCGTCGTGTAGATAACTACGATACGGGAGGGCTTACCATCTGGCCCCAGTGCTGCAATGATA
CCGCGAGACCCACGCTCACCGGCTCCAGATTTATCAGCAATAAACCAGCCAGCCGGAAGGGCCGAGCGCA
GAAGTGGTCCTGCAACTTTATCCGCCTCCATCCAGTCTATTAATTGTTGCCGGGAAGCTAGAGTAAGTAG
TTCGCCAGTTAATAGTTTGCGCAACGTTGTTGCCATTGCTACAGGCATCGTGGTGTCACGCTCGTCGTTT
GGTATGGCTTCATTCAGCTCCGGTTCCCAACGATCAAGGCGAGTTACATGATCCCCCATGTTGTGCAAAA
AAGCGGTTAGCTCCTTCGGTCCTCCGATCGTTGTCAGAAGTAAGTTGGCCGCAGTGTTATCACTCATGGT
TATGGCAGCACTGCATAATTCTCTTACTGTCATGCCATCCGTAAGATGCTTTTCTGTGACTGGTGAGTAC
TCAACCAAGTCATTCTGAGAATAGTGTATGCGGCGACCGAGTTGCTCTTGCCCGGCGTCAATACGGGATA
ATACCGCGCCACATAGCAGAACTTTAAAAGTGCTCATCATTGGAAAACGTTCTTCGGGGCGAAAACTCTC
AAGGATCTTACCGCTGTTGAGATCCAGTTCGATGTAACCCACTCGTGCACCCAACTGATCTTCAGCATCT
TTTACTTTCACCAGCGTTTCTGGGTGAGCAAAAACAGGAAGGCAAAATGCCGCAAAAAAGGGAATAAGGG
CGACACGGAAATGTTGAATACTCATACTCTTCCTTTTTCAATATTATTGAAGCATTTATCAGGGTTATTG
TCTCATGAGCGGATACATATTTGAATGTATTTAGAAAAATAAACAAATAGGGGTTCCGCGCACATTTCCC
CGAAAAGTGCCACCTGACGTCTAAGAAACCATTATTATCATGACATTAACCTATAAAAATAGGCGTATCA
CGAGGCCCTTTCGTCTCGCGCGTTTCGGTGATGACGGTGAAAACCTCTGACACATGCAGCTCCCGGAGAC
GGTCACAGCTTGTCTGTAAGCGGATGCCGGGAGCAGACAAGCCCGTCAGGGCGCGTCAGCGGGTGTTGGC
GGGTGTCGGGGCTGGCTTAACTATGCGGCATCAGAGCAGATTGTACTGAGAGTGCACCATATGCGGTGTG
AAATACCGCACAGATGCGTAAGGAGAAAATACCGCATCAGGCGCCATTCGCCATTCAGGCTGCGCAACTG
TTGGGAAGGGCGATCGGTGCGGGCCTCTTCGCTATTACGCCAGCTGGCGAAAGGGGGATGTGCTGCAAGG
CGATTAAGTTGGGTAACGCCAGGGTTTTCCCAGTCACGACGTTGTAAAACGACGGCCAGTGAATTCGAGC
TCGGTACCCAAGCAGCCAACAGCAGCAATTTAGAGATGGCAGAACTTCTGACTGGGCAGACTGAAATATT
CCGCCCTAGGGCAGAGTTGCGGTAGGGGTGGGGAGGTGCGCATCCCTGCTCTGGAGCCAGCTGAGGAGGG
GCTTTGAGCAGAAGGATGGGGGAGGGTGGAGGAGCTGGGAACCGAGGTAGGGGGCAGGGTCTGGCCAGGC
CAGAGACAGGAAGGGGCGGAGGCCTCGGTGAGAAAGGATTGCGATATTCTGGACCGGGAGTTGGGTCCGC
GGGGCGGTGGAGCAACAAGCTCCCCTAGCTCCCTTTGACCCACTCTCCCCCATCCGGCCCACTGCAGGTC
TGGTTCAAGAACCGCCGCGCCAAATGCCGCCAGCAGCAGCAGAGCGGGAGCGGAACCAAGAGCCGCCCAG
CCAAGAAGAAGTCCTCTCCAGTGCGGGAGAGCTCGGGCTCCGAAAGCAGTGGCCAATTCACGCCGCCAGC
TGTGTCCAGCTCTGCCTCGTCCTCTAGCTCGGCGTCCAGCTCTTCCGCCAACCCAGCGGCTGCAGCGGCT
GCGGGACTAGGTGGGAACCCGGTGGCGGCCGCGTCGTCGCTGAGTACACCAGCTGCCTCATCTATCTGGA
GCCCGGCCTCCATCTCGCCAGGCTCAGCGCCCGCGTCCGTGTCGGTGCCGGAGCCATTGGCCGCGCCTAG
CAACACCTCGTGTATGCAGCGCTCCGTAGCTGCAGGCGCCGCCACCGCAGCAGCCTCTTATCCCATGTCC
TACGGCCAGGGCGGCAGCTACGGCCAAGGCTACCCTACGCCCTCCTCTTCCTACTTTGGCGGCGTGGACT
GCAGCTCATACCTAGCGCCCATGCACTCACATCACCACCCGCACCAGCTCAGCCCCATGGCACCCTCCTC
CATGGCGGGCCACCATCATCACCACCCACATGCGCACCACCCGTTGAGCCAGTCCTCAGGCCACCACCAC
CACCATCACCACCACCACCACCAAGGCTACGGTGGCTCTGGGCTTGCCTTCAACTCTGCCGACTGCTTGG
ATTACAAGGAGCCTGGCGCCGCTGCTGCTTCCTCCGCCTGGAAACTCAACTTCAACTCCCCCGACTGTCT
GGACTATAAGGACCAAGCCTCATGGCGGTTCCAGGTCTTGGGGATTCCAACTACTGCAAGCGAGAATCTT
TATTTTCAGGGCGCCGCCAAATTCAAAGAAACCGCTGCTGCTAAATTCGAACGCCAGCACATGGACAGCG
GAGGTGGAGGTTCGAGCGGTCCCTCGGGTTCGTCGAGCCTGGAAGTTCTGTTCCAGGGGCCCCTGTCGTC
GAGCGGTCCCTCGGGTTCGATGGTGAGCAAAGGCGAGGAGCTGTTCACCGGGGTGGTGCCCATCCTGGTC
GAGCTGGACGGCGACGTAAACGGCCACAAGTTCAGCGTGTCCGGCGAGGGCGAGGGCGATGCCACCTACG
GCAAGCTGACCCTGAAGTTCATCTGCACCACCGGCAAGCTGCCCGTGCCCTGGCCCACCCTCGTGACCAC
CCTGACCTACGGCGTGCAGTGCTTCAGCCGCTACCCCGACCACATGAAGCAGCACGACTTCTTCAAGTCC
GCCATGCCCGAAGGCTACGTCCAGGAGCGCACCATCTTCTTCAAGGACGACGGCAACTACAAGACCCGCG
CCGAGGTGAAGTTCGAGGGCGACACCCTGGTGAACCGCATCGAGCTGAAGGGCATCGACTTCAAGGAGGA
CGGCAACATCCTGGGGCACAAGCTGGAGTACAACTACAACAGCCACAACGTCTATATCATGGCCGACAAG
CAGAAGAACGGCATCAAGGTGAACTTCAAGATCCGCCACAACATCGAGGACGGCAGCGTGCAGCTCGCCG
ACCACTACCAGCAGAACACCCCCATCGGCGACGGCCCCGTGCTGCTGCCCGACAACCACTACCTGAGCAC
CCAGTCCGCCCTGAGCAAAGACCCCAACGAGAAGCGCGATCACATGGTCCTTAAGGAGTTCGTGACCGCC
GCCGGGATCACTCTCGGCATGGACGAGCTGTACAAGTAATGATCTAGAGTCGAGTTAATTAAGAATTCCG
CCCCCCCCCCTCTCCCTCCCCCCCCCTAACGTTACTGGCCGAAGCCGCTTGGAATAAGGCCGGTGTGCGT
TTGTCTATATGTTATTTTCCACCATATTGCCGTCTTTTGGCAATGTGAGGGCCCGGAAACCTGGCCCTGT
CTTCTTGACGAGCATTCCTAGGGGTCTTTCCCCTCTCGCCAAAGGAATGCAGGGTCTGTTGAATGTCGTG
AAGGAAGCAGTTCCTCTGGAAGCTTCTTGAAGACAAACAACGTCTGTAGCGACCCTTTGCAGGCAGCGGA
ACCCCCCACCTGGCGACAGGTGCCTCTGCGGCCAAAAGCCACGTGTATAAGATACACCTGCAAAGGCGGC
ACAACCCCAGTGCCACGTTGTGAGTTGGATAGTTGTGGAAAGAGTCAAATGGCTCTCCTCAAGCGTATTC
AACAAGGGGCTGAAGGATGCCCAGAAGGTACCCCATTGTATGGGATCTGATCTGGGGCCTCGGTGCACAT
GCTTTACATGTGTTTAGTCGAGGTTAAAAAAACGTCTAGGCCCCCCGAACCACGGGGACGTGGTTTTCCT
TTGAAAAACACGATGATAATATGGCCACAACCTGTTACATTGCACAAGATAAAAATATATCATCACGAAC
AGTAAAACTGTCTGCTTACATAAACAGTAATACAAGGGGTGTTATGGGATCGGCCATTGAACAAGATGGA
TTGCACGCAGGTTCTCCGGCCGCTTGGGTGGAGAGGCTATTCGGCTATGACTGGGCACAACAGACAATCG
GCTGCTCTGATGCCGCCGTGTTCCGGCTGTCAGCGCAGGGGCGCCCGGTTCTTTTTGTCAAGACCGACCT
GTCCGGTGCCCTGAATGAACTGCAGGACGAGGCAGCGCGGCTATCGTGGCTGGCCACGACGGGCGTTCCT
TGCGCAGCTGTGCTCGACGTTGTCACTGAAGCGGGAAGGGACTGGCTGCTATTGGGCGAAGTGCCGGGGC
AGGATCTCCTGTCATCTCACCTTGCTCCTGCCGAGAAAGTATCCATCATGGCTGATGCAATGCGGCGGCT
GCATACGCTTGATCCGGCTACCTGCCCATTCGACCACCAAGCGAAACATCGCATCGAGCGAGCACGTACT
CGGATGGAAGCCGGTCTTGTCGATCAGGATGATCTGGACGAAGAGCATCAGGGGCTCGCGCCAGCCGAAC
TGTTCGCCAGGCTCAAGGCGCGCATGCCCGACGGCGAGGATCTCGTCGTGACCCATGGCGATGCCTGCTT
GCCGAATATCATGGTGGAAAATGGCCGCTTTTCTGGATTCATCGACTGTGGCCGGCTGGGTGTGGCGGAC
CGCTATCAGGACATAGCGTTGGCTACCCGTGATATTGCTGAAGAGCTTGGCGGCGAATGGGCTGACCGCT
TCCTCGTGCTTTACGGTATCGCCGCTCCCGATTCGCAGCGCATCGCCTTCTATCGCCTTCTTGACGAGTT
CTTCTGAGTCTGAGCCCAGGAATGAAAGAGGAGAAGAAACGCAACTACCTGCGCCCTCCGTGGTCCCGAT
CCTGTTGCTGCTGCTGCACCGCCCGCCTTTGCCTCGTCTTCTCCAAAACTGAATTTTCACCCCCCAAAAA
GATGTCCATTGCCTGCACTGCCGCCCCCATTTTTGTGCCACTTGCTTGGGGGGATGTGCAAACCCACCCT
GCCCCTTGGATGGGGGGACCGGTGCTTCGGCTTGGCCTACACATTCTATACAGGAGAGATGTATTATTTC
CCCCCTTCAGCCCCTACTAAACTCTTAAGCCTCCCCTTCCAGTCTTTCTGGACAGCTATTAAGCACTTGC
AGCCTTCGGAGGCTCTGCGCTCTGATCCGCTGTTTGAGCCCAACACTTTAATTTATTCTTTCTGGACACT
GGAGTCACTAACTGGCGTGTTTCTGCCCATTGGAGCACCCGCACACTACTCCAAATCAAAACCACTAAGA
GTTCCTCCCGCGCAGACTGCTGCCCCTTCAGCTGCCCTCGATTTTGCTCCACGCCTGCCGGCCAGAGCCT
CCCGGCGTTTCTTCCGCCCCAGCGGAGTGCGCTGGGGCGCGCCAGGGCTAGGCCCGCCGGAGGAGCGCGT
CCCCAGCCTTCCGCGCACAGAGCCGCATCCCGCCCCGCCCTGCGCTGGACTGGTTCAAGCTTCCGCCTCG
GCGGGAACGCTGTACATAGTCAGGTCCGTTCCAGGGACCACTTAAACTTTTTAGTTGCTGTTGGTTGGTT
GAACTGAACATATCTTGTCTTAGCACCCAGGAAACAGAACTTTAAGATATATACAGCACATATATATATA
TATACATATATATATACACATATATAAAAAACAAAAGCAAAAAATATTTTCCCTCTGTCCGTCCCCCTTC
TGCTCTTCCTCAATCAATGGCGCTTTTTCTTTT
Features (pLannotate 1.2.2; 17 found; start..end, strand, type, name):
      1..21      +  misc_feature   MCS (fragment): pUC18/19 multiple cloning site
     58..74      -  protein_bind   lac operator: The lac repressor binds to the lac operator to inhibit transcription in E. coli. This inhibition can be relieved by adding lactose or isopropyl-β-D-thiogalactopyranoside (IPTG). lac repressor encoded by lacI
     82..112     -  promoter       lac promoter: promoter for the E. coli lac operon
    127..148     -  protein_bind   CAP binding site: CAP binding activates transcription in the presence of cAMP. E. coli catabolite activator protein
    161..253     -  CDS            lacI (fragment): lac repressor; lacI; The lac repressor binds to the lac operator to inhibit transcription in E. coli. This inhibition can be relieved by adding lactose or isopropyl-β-D-thiogalactopyranoside (IPTG).
    436..1024    -  rep_origin     ori: high-copy-number ColE1/pMB1/pBR322/pUC origin of replication
   1195..2055    -  CDS            AmpR: β-lactamase; bla; confers resistance to ampicillin, carbenicillin, and related antibiotics
   2056..2160    -  promoter       AmpR promoter: bla
   2255..2290    +  CDS            rop (fragment): Rop protein, which maintains plasmids at low copy number; rop
   2392..2491    +  misc_feature   bom (fragment): basis of mobility region from pBR322
   2497..2654    -  CDS            lacZα (fragment): LacZα fragment of β-galactosidase; lacZ fragment
   2990..3820    +  CDS            OTX1 (fragment): OTX1_HUMAN - Experimental evidence at protein level: Swiss-Prot protein existence level 1. Probably plays a role in the development of the brain and the sense organs. Can bind to the BCD target sequence (BTS): 5'-TCTAATCCC- 3'. From Homo sapiens (Human).
   3841..3861    +  CDS            capTEV™ (fragment): composite tag for in vivo biotinylation, TEV protease cleavage, and 6xHis tagging
   3875..3919    +  CDS            S-Tag: affinity and epitope tag derived from pancreatic ribonuclease A
   4010..4729    +  CDS            EGFP: the original enhanced GFP (Yang et al., 1996) mammalian codon-optimized
   4767..5352    +  misc_feature   IRES2: internal ribosome entry site (IRES) of the encephalomyocarditis virus (EMCV)
   5434..6237    +  CDS            NeoR/KanR: aminoglycoside phosphotransferase from Tn5; aph(3')-II (or nptII); confers resistance to neomycin, kanamycin, and G418 (Geneticin®)
