>Addgene plasmid #112364 | pOTX1-donor | addgene full sequence | sequence record 229691 | Addgene NGS Result
GACCTGCAGGCATGCAAGCTTGGCGTAATCATGGTCATAGCTGTTTCCTGTGTGAAATTGTTATCCGCTC
ACAATTCCACACAACATACGAGCCGGAAGCATAAAGTGTAAAGCCTGGGGTGCCTAATGAGTGAGCTAAC
TCACATTAATTGCGTTGCGCTCACTGCCCGCTTTCCAGTCGGGAAACCTGTCGTGCCAGCTGCATTAATG
AATCGGCCAACGCGCGGGGAGAGGCGGTTTGCGTATTGGGCGCTCTTCCGCTTCCTCGCTCACTGACTCG
CTGCGCTCGGTCGTTCGGCTGCGGCGAGCGGTATCAGCTCACTCAAAGGCGGTAATACGGTTATCCACAG
AATCAGGGGATAACGCAGGAAAGAACATGTGAGCAAAAGGCCAGCAAAAGGCCAGGAACCGTAAAAAGGC
CGCGTTGCTGGCGTTTTTCCATAGGCTCCGCCCCCCTGACGAGCATCACAAAAATCGACGCTCAAGTCAG
AGGTGGCGAAACCCGACAGGACTATAAAGATACCAGGCGTTTCCCCCTGGAAGCTCCCTCGTGCGCTCTC
CTGTTCCGACCCTGCCGCTTACCGGATACCTGTCCGCCTTTCTCCCTTCGGGAAGCGTGGCGCTTTCTCA
TAGCTCACGCTGTAGGTATCTCAGTTCGGTGTAGGTCGTTCGCTCCAAGCTGGGCTGTGTGCACGAACCC
CCCGTTCAGCCCGACCGCTGCGCCTTATCCGGTAACTATCGTCTTGAGTCCAACCCGGTAAGACACGACT
TATCGCCACTGGCAGCAGCCACTGGTAACAGGATTAGCAGAGCGAGGTATGTAGGCGGTGCTACAGAGTT
CTTGAAGTGGTGGCCTAACTACGGCTACACTAGAAGAACAGTATTTGGTATCTGCGCTCTGCTGAAGCCA
GTTACCTTCGGAAAAAGAGTTGGTAGCTCTTGATCCGGCAAACAAACCACCGCTGGTAGCGGTGGTTTTT
TTGTTTGCAAGCAGCAGATTACGCGCAGAAAAAAAGGATCTCAAGAAGATCCTTTGATCTTTTCTACGGG
GTCTGACGCTCAGTGGAACGAAAACTCACGTTAAGGGATTTTGGTCATGAGATTATCAAAAAGGATCTTC
ACCTAGATCCTTTTAAATTAAAAATGAAGTTTTAAATCAATCTAAAGTATATATGAGTAAACTTGGTCTG
ACAGTTACCAATGCTTAATCAGTGAGGCACCTATCTCAGCGATCTGTCTATTTCGTTCATCCATAGTTGC
CTGACTCCCCGTCGTGTAGATAACTACGATACGGGAGGGCTTACCATCTGGCCCCAGTGCTGCAATGATA
CCGCGAGACCCACGCTCACCGGCTCCAGATTTATCAGCAATAAACCAGCCAGCCGGAAGGGCCGAGCGCA
GAAGTGGTCCTGCAACTTTATCCGCCTCCATCCAGTCTATTAATTGTTGCCGGGAAGCTAGAGTAAGTAG
TTCGCCAGTTAATAGTTTGCGCAACGTTGTTGCCATTGCTACAGGCATCGTGGTGTCACGCTCGTCGTTT
GGTATGGCTTCATTCAGCTCCGGTTCCCAACGATCAAGGCGAGTTACATGATCCCCCATGTTGTGCAAAA
AAGCGGTTAGCTCCTTCGGTCCTCCGATCGTTGTCAGAAGTAAGTTGGCCGCAGTGTTATCACTCATGGT
TATGGCAGCACTGCATAATTCTCTTACTGTCATGCCATCCGTAAGATGCTTTTCTGTGACTGGTGAGTAC
TCAACCAAGTCATTCTGAGAATAGTGTATGCGGCGACCGAGTTGCTCTTGCCCGGCGTCAATACGGGATA
ATACCGCGCCACATAGCAGAACTTTAAAAGTGCTCATCATTGGAAAACGTTCTTCGGGGCGAAAACTCTC
AAGGATCTTACCGCTGTTGAGATCCAGTTCGATGTAACCCACTCGTGCACCCAACTGATCTTCAGCATCT
TTTACTTTCACCAGCGTTTCTGGGTGAGCAAAAACAGGAAGGCAAAATGCCGCAAAAAAGGGAATAAGGG
CGACACGGAAATGTTGAATACTCATACTCTTCCTTTTTCAATATTATTGAAGCATTTATCAGGGTTATTG
TCTCATGAGCGGATACATATTTGAATGTATTTAGAAAAATAAACAAATAGGGGTTCCGCGCACATTTCCC
CGAAAAGTGCCACCTGACGTCTAAGAAACCATTATTATCATGACATTAACCTATAAAAATAGGCGTATCA
CGAGGCCCTTTCGTCTCGCGCGTTTCGGTGATGACGGTGAAAACCTCTGACACATGCAGCTCCCGGAGAC
GGTCACAGCTTGTCTGTAAGCGGATGCCGGGAGCAGACAAGCCCGTCAGGGCGCGTCAGCGGGTGTTGGC
GGGTGTCGGGGCTGGCTTAACTATGCGGCATCAGAGCAGATTGTACTGAGAGTGCACCATATGCGGTGTG
AAATACCGCACAGATGCGTAAGGAGAAAATACCGCATCAGGCGCCATTCGCCATTCAGGCTGCGCAACTG
TTGGGAAGGGCGATCGGTGCGGGCCTCTTCGCTATTACGCCAGCTGGCGAAAGGGGGATGTGCTGCAAGG
CGATTAAGTTGGGTAACGCCAGGGTTTTCCCAGTCACGACGTTGTAAAACGACGGCCAGTGAATTCGAGC
TCGGTACCCAAGCAGCCAACAGCAGCAATTTAGAGATGGCAGAACTTCTGACTGGGCAGACTGAAATATT
CCGCCCTAGGGCAGAGTTGCGGTAGGGGTGGGGAGGTGCGCATCCCTGCTCTGGAGCCAGCTGAGGAGGG
GCTTTGAGCAGAAGGATGGGGGAGGGTGGAGGAGCTGGGAACCGAGGTAGGGGGCAGGGTCTGGCCAGGC
CAGAGACAGGAAGGGGCGGAGGCCTCGGTGAGAAAGGATTGCGATATTCTGGACCGGGAGTTGGGTCCGC
GGGGCGGTGGAGCAACAAGCTCCCCTAGCTCCCTTTGACCCACTCTCCCCCATCCGGCCCACTGCAGGTC
TGGTTCAAGAACCGCCGCGCCAAATGCCGCCAGCAGCAGCAGAGCGGGAGCGGAACCAAGAGCCGCCCAG
CCAAGAAGAAGTCCTCTCCAGTGCGGGAGAGCTCGGGCTCCGAAAGCAGTGGCCAATTCACGCCGCCAGC
TGTGTCCAGCTCTGCCTCGTCCTCTAGCTCGGCGTCCAGCTCTTCCGCCAACCCAGCGGCTGCAGCGGCT
GCGGGACTAGGTGGGAACCCGGTGGCGGCCGCGTCGTCGCTGAGTACACCAGCTGCCTCATCTATCTGGA
GCCCGGCCTCCATCTCGCCAGGCTCAGCGCCCGCGTCCGTGTCGGTGCCGGAGCCATTGGCCGCGCCTAG
CAACACCTCGTGTATGCAGCGCTCCGTAGCTGCAGGCGCCGCCACCGCAGCAGCCTCTTATCCCATGTCC
TACGGCCAGGGCGGCAGCTACGGCCAAGGCTACCCTACGCCCTCCTCTTCCTACTTTGGCGGCGTGGACT
GCAGCTCATACCTAGCGCCCATGCACTCACATCACCACCCGCACCAGCTCAGCCCCATGGCACCCTCCTC
CATGGCGGGCCACCATCATCACCACCCACATGCGCACCACCCGTTGAGCCAGTCCTCAGGCCACCACCAC
CACCATCACCACCACCACCACCAAGGCTACGGTGGCTCTGGGCTTGCCTTCAACTCTGCCGACTGCTTGG
ATTACAAGGAGCCTGGCGCCGCTGCTGCTTCCTCCGCCTGGAAACTCAACTTCAACTCCCCCGACTGTCT
GGACTATAAGGACCAAGCCTCATGGCGGTTCCAGGTCTTGGGGATTCCAACTACTGCAAGCGAGAATCTT
TATTTTCAGGGCGCCGCCAAATTCAAAGAAACCGCTGCTGCTAAATTCGAACGCCAGCACATGGACAGCG
GAGGTGGAGGTTCGAGCGGTCCCTCGGGTTCGTCGAGCCTGGAAGTTCTGTTCCAGGGGCCCCTGTCGTC
GAGCGGTCCCTCGGGTTCGATGGTGAGCAAAGGCGAGGAGCTGTTCACCGGGGTGGTGCCCATCCTGGTC
GAGCTGGACGGCGACGTAAACGGCCACAAGTTCAGCGTGTCCGGCGAGGGCGAGGGCGATGCCACCTACG
GCAAGCTGACCCTGAAGTTCATCTGCACCACCGGCAAGCTGCCCGTGCCCTGGCCCACCCTCGTGACCAC
CCTGACCTACGGCGTGCAGTGCTTCAGCCGCTACCCCGACCACATGAAGCAGCACGACTTCTTCAAGTCC
GCCATGCCCGAAGGCTACGTCCAGGAGCGCACCATCTTCTTCAAGGACGACGGCAACTACAAGACCCGCG
CCGAGGTGAAGTTCGAGGGCGACACCCTGGTGAACCGCATCGAGCTGAAGGGCATCGACTTCAAGGAGGA
CGGCAACATCCTGGGGCACAAGCTGGAGTACAACTACAACAGCCACAACGTCTATATCATGGCCGACAAG
CAGAAGAACGGCATCAAGGTGAACTTCAAGATCCGCCACAACATCGAGGACGGCAGCGTGCAGCTCGCCG
ACCACTACCAGCAGAACACCCCCATCGGCGACGGCCCCGTGCTGCTGCCCGACAACCACTACCTGAGCAC
CCAGTCCGCCCTGAGCAAAGACCCCAACGAGAAGCGCGATCACATGGTCCTTAAGGAGTTCGTGACCGCC
GCCGGGATCACTCTCGGCATGGACGAGCTGTACAAGTAATGATCTAGAGTCGAGTTAATTAAGAATTCCG
CCCCCCCCCCTCTCCCTCCCCCCCCCTAACGTTACTGGCCGAAGCCGCTTGGAATAAGGCCGGTGTGCGT
TTGTCTATATGTTATTTTCCACCATATTGCCGTCTTTTGGCAATGTGAGGGCCCGGAAACCTGGCCCTGT
CTTCTTGACGAGCATTCCTAGGGGTCTTTCCCCTCTCGCCAAAGGAATGCAGGGTCTGTTGAATGTCGTG
AAGGAAGCAGTTCCTCTGGAAGCTTCTTGAAGACAAACAACGTCTGTAGCGACCCTTTGCAGGCAGCGGA
ACCCCCCACCTGGCGACAGGTGCCTCTGCGGCCAAAAGCCACGTGTATAAGATACACCTGCAAAGGCGGC
ACAACCCCAGTGCCACGTTGTGAGTTGGATAGTTGTGGAAAGAGTCAAATGGCTCTCCTCAAGCGTATTC
AACAAGGGGCTGAAGGATGCCCAGAAGGTACCCCATTGTATGGGATCTGATCTGGGGCCTCGGTGCACAT
GCTTTACATGTGTTTAGTCGAGGTTAAAAAAACGTCTAGGCCCCCCGAACCACGGGGACGTGGTTTTCCT
TTGAAAAACACGATGATAATATGGCCACAACCTGTTACATTGCACAAGATAAAAATATATCATCACGAAC
AGTAAAACTGTCTGCTTACATAAACAGTAATACAAGGGGTGTTATGGGATCGGCCATTGAACAAGATGGA
TTGCACGCAGGTTCTCCGGCCGCTTGGGTGGAGAGGCTATTCGGCTATGACTGGGCACAACAGACAATCG
GCTGCTCTGATGCCGCCGTGTTCCGGCTGTCAGCGCAGGGGCGCCCGGTTCTTTTTGTCAAGACCGACCT
GTCCGGTGCCCTGAATGAACTGCAGGACGAGGCAGCGCGGCTATCGTGGCTGGCCACGACGGGCGTTCCT
TGCGCAGCTGTGCTCGACGTTGTCACTGAAGCGGGAAGGGACTGGCTGCTATTGGGCGAAGTGCCGGGGC
AGGATCTCCTGTCATCTCACCTTGCTCCTGCCGAGAAAGTATCCATCATGGCTGATGCAATGCGGCGGCT
GCATACGCTTGATCCGGCTACCTGCCCATTCGACCACCAAGCGAAACATCGCATCGAGCGAGCACGTACT
CGGATGGAAGCCGGTCTTGTCGATCAGGATGATCTGGACGAAGAGCATCAGGGGCTCGCGCCAGCCGAAC
TGTTCGCCAGGCTCAAGGCGCGCATGCCCGACGGCGAGGATCTCGTCGTGACCCATGGCGATGCCTGCTT
GCCGAATATCATGGTGGAAAATGGCCGCTTTTCTGGATTCATCGACTGTGGCCGGCTGGGTGTGGCGGAC
CGCTATCAGGACATAGCGTTGGCTACCCGTGATATTGCTGAAGAGCTTGGCGGCGAATGGGCTGACCGCT
TCCTCGTGCTTTACGGTATCGCCGCTCCCGATTCGCAGCGCATCGCCTTCTATCGCCTTCTTGACGAGTT
CTTCTGAGTCTGAGCCCAGGAATGAAAGAGGAGAAGAAACGCAACTACCTGCGCCCTCCGTGGTCCCGAT
CCTGTTGCTGCTGCTGCACCGCCCGCCTTTGCCTCGTCTTCTCCAAAACTGAATTTTCACCCCCCAAAAA
GATGTCCATTGCCTGCACTGCCGCCCCCATTTTTGTGCCACTTGCTTGGGGGGATGTGCAAACCCACCCT
GCCCCTTGGATGGGGGGACCGGTGCTTCGGCTTGGCCTACACATTCTATACAGGAGAGATGTATTATTTC
CCCCCTTCAGCCCCTACTAAACTCTTAAGCCTCCCCTTCCAGTCTTTCTGGACAGCTATTAAGCACTTGC
AGCCTTCGGAGGCTCTGCGCTCTGATCCGCTGTTTGAGCCCAACACTTTAATTTATTCTTTCTGGACACT
GGAGTCACTAACTGGCGTGTTTCTGCCCATTGGAGCACCCGCACACTACTCCAAATCAAAACCACTAAGA
GTTCCTCCCGCGCAGACTGCTGCCCCTTCAGCTGCCCTCGATTTTGCTCCACGCCTGCCGGCCAGAGCCT
CCCGGCGTTTCTTCCGCCCCAGCGGAGTGCGCTGGGGCGCGCCAGGGCTAGGCCCGCCGGAGGAGCGCGT
CCCCAGCCTTCCGCGCACAGAGCCGCATCCCGCCCCGCCCTGCGCTGGACTGGTTCAAGCTTCCGCCTCG
GCGGGAACGCTGTACATAGTCAGGTCCGTTCCAGGGACCACTTAAACTTTTTAGTTGCTGTTGGTTGGTT
GAACTGAACATATCTTGTCTTAGCACCCAGGAAACAGAACTTTAAGATATATACAGCACATATATATATA
TATACATATATATATACACATATATAAAAAACAAAAGCAAAAAATATTTTCCCTCTGTCCGTCCCCCTTC
TGCTCTTCCTCAATCAATGGCGCTTTTTTTTT
Features (pLannotate 1.2.2; 17 found; start..end, strand, type, name):
      1..21      +  misc_feature   MCS (fragment): pUC18/19 multiple cloning site
     58..74      -  protein_bind   lac operator: The lac repressor binds to the lac operator to inhibit transcription in E. coli. This inhibition can be relieved by adding lactose or isopropyl-β-D-thiogalactopyranoside (IPTG). lac repressor encoded by lacI
     82..112     -  promoter       lac promoter: promoter for the E. coli lac operon
    127..148     -  protein_bind   CAP binding site: CAP binding activates transcription in the presence of cAMP. E. coli catabolite activator protein
    161..253     -  CDS            lacI (fragment): lac repressor; lacI; The lac repressor binds to the lac operator to inhibit transcription in E. coli. This inhibition can be relieved by adding lactose or isopropyl-β-D-thiogalactopyranoside (IPTG).
    436..1024    -  rep_origin     ori: high-copy-number ColE1/pMB1/pBR322/pUC origin of replication
   1195..2055    -  CDS            AmpR: β-lactamase; bla; confers resistance to ampicillin, carbenicillin, and related antibiotics
   2056..2160    -  promoter       AmpR promoter: bla
   2255..2290    +  CDS            rop (fragment): Rop protein, which maintains plasmids at low copy number; rop
   2392..2491    +  misc_feature   bom (fragment): basis of mobility region from pBR322
   2497..2654    -  CDS            lacZα (fragment): LacZα fragment of β-galactosidase; lacZ fragment
   2990..3820    +  CDS            OTX1 (fragment): OTX1_HUMAN - Experimental evidence at protein level: Swiss-Prot protein existence level 1. Probably plays a role in the development of the brain and the sense organs. Can bind to the BCD target sequence (BTS): 5'-TCTAATCCC- 3'. From Homo sapiens (Human).
   3841..3861    +  CDS            capTEV™ (fragment): composite tag for in vivo biotinylation, TEV protease cleavage, and 6xHis tagging
   3875..3919    +  CDS            S-Tag: affinity and epitope tag derived from pancreatic ribonuclease A
   4010..4729    +  CDS            EGFP: the original enhanced GFP (Yang et al., 1996) mammalian codon-optimized
   4767..5352    +  misc_feature   IRES2: internal ribosome entry site (IRES) of the encephalomyocarditis virus (EMCV)
   5434..6237    +  CDS            NeoR/KanR: aminoglycoside phosphotransferase from Tn5; aph(3')-II (or nptII); confers resistance to neomycin, kanamycin, and G418 (Geneticin®)
