[The description below was written by a language model from this plasmid's Addgene catalogue record and pLannotate feature annotations shown in this document.]
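Description:
pOTX1-donor is a homology-directed repair donor plasmid built on the pUC19 backbone, designed to tag the endogenous human transcription factor OTX1 with GFP by CRISPR-mediated knock-in. It is propagated in E. coli as a high-copy plasmid through the ColE1/pUC-type origin and is selected with ampicillin via the β-lactamase gene and its own promoter. Remnants of the pUC19 lac promoter/operator, lacZα and multiple cloning site flank the insert, which was assembled by Gibson cloning. The plasmid carries no mammalian origin or dedicated mammalian promoter in the annotated features, consistent with a template meant to be integrated rather than expressed episomally.

The insert consists of OTX1 homology arms, amplified from K562 cell DNA, surrounding an EGFP-IRES-Neo cassette. The annotation detects an OTX1 coding fragment as the upstream arm, followed on the same strand by a short match to a TEV-cleavage/His composite tag, an S-tag, and then EGFP. This layout suggests a C-terminal fusion of the tags and EGFP to OTX1, although the record does not explicitly state the reading frame or junction. Downstream, an EMCV IRES drives translation of the Tn5 aminoglycoside phosphotransferase from the same transcript, so correctly integrated cells should express G418 resistance under the control of the native OTX1 locus. The roughly 900 nt after NeoR is unannotated and presumably holds the downstream homology arm. The donor is intended to be used with the companion guide RNA plasmid pOTX1.1.0-gDNA, and the resulting GFP-tagged protein can serve for detection or affinity-based studies of OTX1.
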