Addgene plasmid #112364: pOTX1-donor
Purpose: CRISPR donor plasmid to tag human transcription factor OTX1 with GFP
Depositing lab: Kevin White. Depositing organization: University of Chicago.
Backbone
  Vector backbone: pUC19
  Vector type: CRISPR
Growth in bacteria
  Bacterial resistance: Ampicillin, 100 μg/mL
  Growth temperature: 37°C
  Growth strain: DH5alpha
  Copy number: High Copy
Gene/Insert
  Gene/Insert name: OTX1 homology arms flanking EGFP-IRES-Neo cassette
  Species: H. sapiens (human)
  Entrez Gene: OTX1
  Cloning method: Gibson Cloning
  Sequencing primers: 5′ M13pUC-fwd; 3′ M13pUC-rev
Terms and licenses: Academic/Nonprofit Terms; Industry Terms: Not Available to Industry
Depositor comments: Cloning source: K562. Use with plasmid pOTX1.1.0-gDNA.
How to cite: pOTX1-donor was a gift from Kevin White (Addgene plasmid # 112364 ; http://n2t.net/addgene:112364 ; RRID:Addgene_112364)
